>Addgene plasmid #239775 | CMV-NF186(K519TAG)-HA | addgene full sequence | sequence record 477732 | Addgene NGS Result
TAGTTATTAATAGTAATCAATTACGGGGTCATTAGTTCATAGCCCATATATGGAGTTCCGTGTTACATAA
CTTACGGTAAATGGCCCGCCTGGCTGACCGCCCAACGACCCCCGCCCATTGACGTCAATAATGACGTATG
TTCCCATAGTAACGCCAATAGGGACTTTCCATTGACGTCAATGGGTGGAGTATTTACGGTAAACTGCCCA
CTTGGCAGTACATCAAGTGTATCATATGCCAAGTACGCCCCCTATTGACGTCAATGACGGTAAATGGCCC
GCCTGGCATTATGCCCAGTACATGACCTTATGGGACTTTCCTACTTGGCAGTACATCTACGTATTAGTCA
TCGCTATTACCATGGTGATGCGGTTTTGGCAGTACATCAATGGGCGTGGATAGCGGTTTGACTCACGGGG
ATTTCCAAGTCTCCACCCCATTGACGTCAATGGGAGTTTGTTTTGGCACCAAAATCAACGGGACTTTCCA
AAATGTCGTAACAACTCCGCCCCATTGACGCAAATGGGCGGTAGGCGTGTACGGTGGGAGGTCTATATAA
GCAGAGCTGGTTTAGTGAACCGTCAGATCCGCTAGCGCTACCGGACTCAGATCTCGAGCTCAAGCTTGAT
ATCGAATTCCGGGCGGCGGCTGGCGGCGAGAGCTGCTGCAGGGGACGCGGGCGAAGTGGCGGCGCCGGGA
GCAGACATCTGGGACTGCGCCCAGGGCTGGAGCTGGAGCTCCTGGAGGTAAGGTTGACTGACTTATGTGC
GATTTGGGAGCCTGGAGTTTTCTTGCCCTCTGCCGCTGCCGTCAACCGGAGCAGAGCCTCCGCTGGTGTT
GCGAAAAGCAGGCCGAATGAGGCAGAGAAGCTGAGCACTGTCTGGAAAGCCCACGAGGAACGGCGCAAGG
CATCGAGAGCCCGTGGGCTGGGCAGTGCGGAGCAGGGCCTGGCGCTGAGGATGGCCAGGCAGCAGGCGCC
ACCCTGGGTCCACGTAGCCCTCATCCTCTTCCTCCTCAGCCTCGGAGGGGCCATTGAGATTCCGATGGAT
CCAAGCATTCAGAATGAGCTGACCCAACCCCCAACGATCACCAAGCAGTCGGTGAAGGACCACATCGTGG
ACCCCCGAGATAACATCCTGATTGAATGTGAAGCTAAAGGGAACCCCGCCCCCAGTTTCCACTGGACTCG
CAACAGCAGGTTCTTCAACATTGCCAAGGACCCACGGGTGTCCATGAGGAGGAGGTCTGGGACCTTGGTG
ATCGACTTCCGCAGTGGTGGGCGGCCTGAGGAGTACGAAGGGGAGTACCAGTGCTTTGCCCGGAACAAAT
TCGGCACAGCTCTTAGCAACCGCATCCGCCTGCAGGTGTCCAAATCTCCCCTGTGGCCCAAGGAAAACCT
AGACCCCGTCGTGGTTCAAGAGGGTGCCCCCTTAACCCTGCAGTGCAACCCCCCACCTGGCCTCCCATCC
CCCGTCATCTTCTGGATGAGCAGCTCCATGGAGCCCATCACCCAGGACAAGCGTGTCTCCCAGGGTCACA
ACGGGGACCTGTACTTCTCCAACGTCATGCTGCAGGACATGCAGACCGACTACAGCTGCAATGCACGCTT
CCACTTCACCCACACCATTCAGCAGAAGAATCCCTTCACCCTCAAAGTCCTCACCACCCGAGGAGTTGCG
GAAAGAACACCTAGCTTCATGTATCCCCAGGGCACGTCAAGCAGTCAGATGGTACTGCGCGGCATGGACC
TGCTGCTGGAGTGCATTGCCTCTGGGGTCCCAACACCAGATATTGCATGGTACAAGAAAGGTGGGGACCT
CCCATCTGACAAGGCCAAGTTCGAGAATTTTAACAAGGCTCTGCGCATCACCAATGTCTCTGAAGAGGAC
TCTGGGGAGTATTTCTGCCTGGCCTCCAACAAGATGGGCAGCATCCGGCACACGATCTCGGTGAGAGTAA
AGGCTGCCCCATACTGGCTGGATGAGCCCAAGAACTTGATCCTGGCTCCTGGTGAAGATGGGAGGCTGGT
GTGTCGAGCCAATGGGAACCCGAAGCCGACCGTCCAGTGGCTGGTGAATGGAGACCCTTTGCAATCGGCA
CCACCCAACCCCAACCGTGAGGTGGCCGGAGACACTATCATCTTCCGGGACACTCAGATCAGCAGCAGGG
CAGTGTACCAGTGTAACACATCCAACGAACATGGCTACCTGCTGGCCAATGCCTTCGTCAGCGTATTAGA
TGTACCCCCTCGGATGCTGTCTCCCCGGAACCAGCTCATCAGGGTGATCCTTTACAACCGGACGCGACTG
GACTGTCCGTTCTTTGGGTCTCCCATTCCAACACTCCGATGGTTTAAGAATGGGCAAGGAAGCAACCTGG
ATGGTGGTAACTACCACGTCTACGAAAATGGCAGCCTGGAAATCAAGATGATTCGCAAAGAGGACCAAGG
CATCTACACCTGTGTGGCCACCAACATCCTGGGAAAAGCTGAAAATCAAGTCCGCCTGGAGGTCTAGGAC
CCCACCAGGATCTACAGGATGCCTGAAGACCAGGTGGCCAAGAGGGGCACCACAGTGCAGCTGGAGTGCC
GTGTGAAGCATGACCCCTCCTTGAAACTCACAGTCTCCTGGCTGAAGGATGACGAGCCACTCTACATTGG
AAACAGGATGAAAAAGGAAGATGACTCCCTGACCATCTTCGGAGTGGCAGAGCGGGACCAAGGCAGTTAC
ACGTGCATGGCCAGCACCGAGCTGGACCAGGACCTGGCAAAGGCCTACCTCACTGTTCTAGCTGATCAGG
CCACTCCGACTAACCGTTTGGCTGCCCTGCCCAAAGGGCGGCCAGACCGACCCAGGGACCTGGAGCTCAC
TGACCTGGCGGAAAGGAGTGTGAGGCTGACCTGGATCCCGGGGGATGATAACAACAGTCCCATCACAGAC
TACGTTGTCCAGTTTGAAGAGGACCAGTTCCAGCCAGGAGTCTGGCATGACCACTCCAAGTTCCCAGGCA
GTGTCAACTCAGCCGTCCTCCATCTGTCCCCGTATGTCAACTATCAGTTCCGAGTCATCGCTGTCAACGA
GGTTGGGAGCAGCCACCCCAGCCTTCCATCCGAGCGGTACCGAACAAGCGGGGCACCCCCTGAATCCAAC
CCCAGTGATGTGAAGGGCGAAGGGACACGAAAAAACAATATGGAGATCACATGGACGCCTATGAATGCTA
CCTCCGCCTTTGGCCCCAACCTGCGCTACATTGTCAAGTGGCGACGGAGAGAAACCCGAGAGACTTGGAA
CAATGTCACCGTGTGGGGCTCTCGCTATGTGGTGGGGCAGACCCCTGTCTACGTACCCTATGAGATCCGA
GTCCAGGCTGAAAATGACTTTGGGAAAGGCCCGGAGCCTGAAACCGTCATTGGGTACTCGGGGGAAGATT
TACCCAGTGCCCCCAGGCGTTTCAGAGTCCGACAGCCCAACCTGGAGACCATCAACCTGGAATGGGATCA
CCCAGAGCACCCCAACGGGATCCTGATTGGATACACGCTCAGATACGTGCCCTTTAATGGAACCAAACTG
GGAAAGCAGATGGTGGAAAACTTCTCTCCCAATCAGACCAAGTTCTCGGTGCAGAGAGCAGACCCCGTGT
CCCGTTACCGCTTCTCCCTCAGTGCCAGGACGCAGGTGGGCTCTGGAGAAGCAGCCACGGAGGAGTCCCC
AACACCTCCAAATGAAGCTACTCCAACTGCAGCTCCTCCCACATTGCCCCCGACTACCGTGGGTACCACA
GGCCTTGTGAGCAGTACTGATGCTACTGCCCTTGCTGCCACCAGTGAAGCCACAACAGTTCCCATCATCC
CAACCGTCGTACCTACCACCGTCGCCACCACCATTGCCACAACTACTACAACCACTGCCGCCGCCACCAC
CACTACCACCACGGAGAGTCCTCCCACTACCACCACTGGGACTAAGATTCACGAAACCGCCCCCGACGAG
CAGTCCATTTGGAACGTCACGGTGCTCCCCAACAGTAAATGGGCCAACATCACCTGGAAGCACAATTTCA
GGCCTGGAACTGACTTTGTGGTTGAGTACATCGACAGCAACCATACGAAAAAAACTGTCCCTGTTAAGGC
CCAAGCCCAGCCCATACAGCTGACAGACCTCTTTCCCGGGATGACGTACACGTTGCGGGTGTATTCCCGG
GACAACGAGGGCATCAGCAGTACCGTCATCACCTTTATGACCAGTACAGCTTACACCAACAACCAGACTG
ACATCGCCACCCAGGGCTGGTTCATCGGGCTCATGTGTGCCATTGCCCTTCTGGTGCTGATCCTGCTTAT
CGTCTGCTTCATCAAGAGGAGTCGTGGCGGCAAGTACCCAGTGCGAGAAAAGAAGGATGTCCCCTTGGGC
CCTGAAGACCCCAAAGAAGAAGATGGTTCATTTGACTACAGTGACGAGGACAACAAGCCCCTGCAGGGCA
GCCAGACATCTCTGGACGGCACCATCAAGCAGCAGGAGAGTGACGACAGCCTAGTGGACTACGGCGAGGG
TGGCGAGGGCCAGTTCAACGAAGATGGCTCCTTTATTGGCCAGTACACTGTCAGAAAGGACAAGGAGGAG
ACCGAGGGCAATGAGAGCTCAGAGGCCACATCTCCAGTCAATGCCATCTATTCCCTGGCCTACCCATACG
ACGTCCCAGACTACGCTTGAGCGGCCGCGACTCTAGATCATAATCAGCCATACCACATTTGTAGAGGTTT
TACTTGCTTTAAAAAACCTCCCACACCTCCCCCTGAACCTGAAACATAAAATGAATGCAATTGTTGTTGT
TAACTTGTTTATTGCAGCTTATAATGGTTACAAATAAAGCAATAGCATCACAAATTTCACAAATAAAGCA
TTTTTTTCACTGCATTCTAGTTGTGGTTTGTCCAAACTCATCAATGTATCTTAAGGCGTAAATTGTAAGC
GTTAATATTTTGTTAAAATTCGCGTTAAATTTTTGTTAAATCAGCTCATTTTTTAACCAATAGGCCGAAA
TCGGCAAAATCCCTTATAAATCAAAAGAATAGACCGAGATAGGGT
[37 nt withheld, positions 5086-5122]
AAAGAACGTGGACTCCAACGTCAAAGG
[49 nt withheld, positions 5150-5198]
T
[91 nt withheld, positions 5200-5290]
G
[124 nt withheld, positions 5292-5415]
CAGGTGGCACTTTTCGGGGAAATGTGCGCGGAACCCCTATTTGTTTATTTTTCTAAATACATTCAAATAT
GTATCCGCTCATGAGACAATAACCCTGATAAATGCTTCAATAATATTGAAAAAGGAAGAGTCCTGAGGCG
GAAAGAACCAGCTGTGGAATGTGTGTCAGTTAGGGTGTGGAAAGTCCCCAGGCTCCCCAGCAGGCAGAAG
TATGCAAAGCATGCATCTCAATTAGTCAGCAACCAGGTGTGGAAAGTCCCCAGGCTCCCCAGCAGGCAGA
AGTATGCAAAGCATGCATCTCAATTAGTCAGCAACCATAGTCCCGCCCCTAACTCCGCCCATCCCGCCCC
TAACTCCGCCCAGTTCCGCCCATTCTCCGCCCCATGGCTGACTAATTTTTTTTATTTATGCAGAGGCCGA
GGCCGCCTCGGCCTCTGAGCTATTCCAGAAGTAGTGAGGAGGCTTTTTTGGAGGCCTAGGCTTTTGCAAA
GATCGATCAAGAGACAGGATGAGGATCGTTTCGCATGATTGAACAAGATGGATTGCACGCAGGTTCTCCG
GCCGCTTGGGTGGAGAGGCTATTCGGCTATGACTGGGCACAACAGACAATCGGCTGCTCTGATGCCGCCG
TGTTCCGGCTGTCAGCGCAGGGGCGCCCGGTTCTTTTTGTCAAGACCGACCTGTCCGGTGCCCTGAATGA
ACTGCAAGACGAGGCAGCGCGGCTATCGTGGCTGGCCACGACGGGCGTTCCTTGCGCAGCTGTGCTCGAC
GTTGTCACTGAAGCGGGAAGGGACTGGCTGCTATTGGGCGAAGTGCCGGGGCAGGATCTCCTGTCATCTC
ACCTTGCTCCTGCCGAGAAAGTATCCATCATGGCTGATGCAATGCGGCGGCTGCATACGCTTGATCCGGC
TACCTGCCCATTCGACCACCAAGCGAAACATCGCATCGAGCGAGCACGTACTCGGATGGAAGCCGGTCTT
GTCGATCAGGATGATCTGGACGAAGAGCATCAGGGGCTCGCGCCAGCCGAACTGTTCGCCAGGCTCAAGG
CGAGCATGCCCGACGGCGAGGATCTCGTCGTGACCCATGGCGATGCCTGCTTGCCGAATATCATGGTGGA
AAATGGCCGCTTTTCTGGATTCATCGACTGTGGCCGGCTGGGTGTGGCGGACCGCTATCAGGACATAGCG
TTGGCTACCCGTGATATTGCTGAAGAGCTTGGCGGCGAATGGGCTGACCGCTTCCTCGTGCTTTACGGTA
TCGCCGCTCCCGATTCGCAGCGCATCGCCTTCTATCGCCTTCTTGACGAGTTCTTCTGAGCGGGACTCTG
GGGTTCGAAATGACCGACCAAGCGACGCCCAACCTGCCATCACGAGATTTCGATTCCACCGCCGCCTTCT
ATGAAAGGTTGGGCTTCGGAATCGTTTTCCGGGACGCCGGCTGGATGATCCTCCAGCGCGGGGATCTCAT
GCTGGAGTTCTTCGCCCACCCTAGGGGGAGGCTAACTGAAACACGGAAGGAGACAATACCGGAAGGAACC
CGCGCTATGACGGCAATAAAAAGACAGAATAAAACGCACGGTGTTGGGTCGTTTGTTCATAAACGCGGGG
TTCGGTCCCAGGGCTGGCACTCTGTCGATACCCCACCGAGACCCCATTGGGGCCAATACGCCCGCGTTTC
TTCCTTTTCCCCACCCCACCCCCCAAGTTCGGGTGAAGGCCCAGGGCTCGCAGCCAACGTCGGGGCGGCA
GGCCCTGCCATAGCCTCAGGTTACTCATATATACTTTAGATTGATTTAAAACTTCATTTTTAATTTAAAA
GGATCTAGGTGAAGATCCTTTTTGATAATCTCATGACCAAAATCCCTTAACGTGAGTTTTCGTTCCACTG
AGCGTCAGACCCCGTAGAAAAGATCAAAGGATCTTCTTGAGATCCTTTTTTTCTGCGCGTAATCTGCTGC
TTGCAAACAAAAAAACCACCGCTACCAGCGGTGGTTTGTTTGCCGGATCAAGAGCTACCAACTCTTTTTC
CGAAGGTAACTGGCTTCAGCAGAGCGCAGATACCAAATACTGTTCTTCTAGTGTAGCCGTAGTTAGGCCA
CCACTTCAAGAACTCTGTAGCACCGCCTACATACCTCGCTCTGCTAATCCTGTTACCAGTGGCTGCTGCC
AGTGGCGATAAGTCGTGTCTTACCGGGTTGGACTCAAGACGATAGTTACCGGATAAGGCGCAGCGGTCGG
GCTGAACGGGGGGTTCGTGCACACAGCCCAGCTTGGAGCGAACGACCTACACCGAACTGAGATACCTACA
GCGTGAGCTATGAGAAAGCGCCACGCTTCCCGAAGGGAGAAAGGCGGACAGGTATCCGGTAAGCGGCAGG
GTCGGAACAGGAGAGCGCACGAGGGAGCTTCCAGGGGGAAACGCCTGGTATCTTTATAGTCCTGTCGGGT
TTCGCCACCTCTGACTTGAGCGTCGATTTTTGTGATGCTCGTCAGGGGGGCGGAGCCTATGGAAAAACGC
CAGCAACGCGGCCTTTTTACGGTTCCTGGCCTTTTGCTGGCCTTTTGCTCACATGTTCTTTCCTGCGTTA
TCCCCTGATTCTGTGGATAACCGTATTACCGCCATGCAT
Features (pLannotate 1.2.2; 14 found; start..end, strand, type, name):
      1..364     +  enhancer       CMV enhancer: human cytomegalovirus immediate early enhancer
    365..568     +  promoter       CMV promoter: human cytomegalovirus (CMV) immediate early promoter
    591..627     +  misc_feature   MCS (fragment): multiple cloning site
    961..4680    +  CDS            Nfasc: NFASC_RAT - Experimental evidence at protein level: Swiss-Prot protein existence level 1. Cell adhesion, ankyrin-binding protein which may be involved in neurite extension, axonal guidance, synaptogenesis, myelination and neuron-glial cell interactions. Isoform 2/isoform 3 may be responsible for mediating and signaling axon-glial interaction during the early stages of myelination. From Rattus norvegicus (Rat).
   4726..4809    +  CDS            large T antigen (fragment): large T antigen from SV40 (simian virus 40)
   4832..4953    +  polyA_signal   SV40 poly(A) signal: SV40 polyadenylation signal
   4987..5415    -  rep_origin     f1 ori (sequence partly withheld): f1 bacteriophage origin of replication; arrow indicates direction of (+) strand synthesis
   5442..5546    +  promoter       AmpR promoter: bla
   5548..5905    +  promoter       SV40 promoter: SV40 enhancer and early promoter
   5940..6734    +  CDS            NeoR/KanR: aminoglycoside phosphotransferase from Tn5; aph(3')-II (or nptII); confers resistance to neomycin, kanamycin, and G418 (Geneticin®)
   6755..6907    +  CDS            ble (fragment): BLE_KLEPN - Experimental evidence at protein level: Swiss-Prot protein existence level 1. Binding protein with a strong affinity to the bleomycin family of antibiotics. Binds to CL990; an antimitotic-antibiotic compound. From Klebsiella pneumoniae.
   6966..7013    +  polyA_signal   HSV TK poly(A) signal: herpes simplex virus thymidine kinase polyadenylation signal (Cole and Stacy, 1985)
   7104..7120    -  polyA_signal   bGH poly(A) signal (fragment): bovine growth hormone polyadenylation signal
   7342..7930    +  rep_origin     ori: high-copy-number ColE1/pMB1/pBR322/pUC origin of replication
