[The description below was written by a language model from this plasmid's Addgene catalogue record and pLannotate feature annotations shown in this document.]
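Description:
CMV-NF186(K519TAG)-HA is a mammalian expression plasmid of about 8 kb built on a pEGFP-N1 backbone from which the EGFP coding sequence has been removed. It is maintained in E. coli as a high-copy plasmid through a ColE1/pUC-type origin and selected with kanamycin. The NeoR/KanR aminoglycoside phosphotransferase gene sits behind tandem bacterial (bla) and SV40 early promoters and ends in an HSV TK polyadenylation signal, so the same marker could also confer G418 resistance in mammalian cells. An f1 origin is also present. The short annotated fragments of ble, SV40 large T antigen and bGH poly(A) are most likely residual backbone sequence or annotation artefacts rather than functional parts.

The payload is the rat Nfasc coding sequence for the 186 kDa neurofascin isoform (NF186), a neuronal cell adhesion and ankyrin-binding protein. It is driven by the human CMV immediate early enhancer and promoter and terminated by the SV40 poly(A) signal. The NF186 sequence came from an earlier HA-tagged neurofascin plasmid, and the HA epitope was moved from the N terminus to the C terminus. The HA tag is not annotated separately in the feature table. Lysine codon 519 has been replaced by an amber (TAG) stop codon, so full-length protein should be made only when that codon is suppressed. In genetic code expansion this requires an orthogonal tRNA/aminoacyl-tRNA synthetase pair and a non-canonical amino acid, which this plasmid does not supply. The C-terminal HA tag therefore reports read-through of the stop codon. According to the record, the construct is intended for click labeling, and the associated work describes direct fluorescent labeling of NF186 in living primary neurons by bioorthogonal click chemistry.
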