Addgene plasmid #239775: CMV-NF186(K519TAG)-HA
Purpose: Expresses rat NF186 with a TAG codon at position 519 and a C-terminal HA tag in mammalian cells. Can be used for click labeling.
Depositing lab: Ivana Nikić-Spiegel. Depositing organization: Universitaetsklinikum Tuebingen. Publication: Direct fluorescent labeling of NF186 and NaV1.6 in living primary neurons using bioorthogonal click chemistry. Stajkovic N, Liu Y, Arsic A, Meng N, Lyu H, Zhang N, Grimm D, Lerche H, Nikic-Spiegel I. J Cell Sci. 2023 Jun 15;136(12):jcs260600. doi: 10.1242/jcs.260600. Epub 2023 Jun 28. PubMed 37288813.
Backbone
  Vector backbone: modified pEGFP-N1 (pEGFP was removed from the pEGFP-N1 backbone)
  Vector type: Mammalian Expression
Growth in bacteria
  Bacterial resistance: Kanamycin, 50 μg/mL
  Growth temperature: 37°C
  Growth strain: DH5alpha
  Copy number: High Copy
Gene/Insert
  Gene/Insert name: Nfasc
  Species: R. norvegicus (rat)
  Mutation: K519TAG
  Entrez Gene: Nfasc (a.k.a. NF)
  Promoter: CMV
  Tag / fusion protein: HA-tag (C terminal on backbone)
  Cloning method: Ligation Independent Cloning
Resource information
  A portion of this plasmid was derived from a plasmid made by: Vann Bennett (NF186 gene was derived from Addgene plasmid #31061).
Terms and licenses: Academic/Nonprofit Terms; Industry Terms: Not Available to Industry
Depositor comments: Neurofascin-186-HA plasmid was obtained from Addgene (plasmid #31061). The HA tag was moved from N to C terminus.
How to cite: CMV-NF186(K519TAG)-HA was a gift from Ivana Nikić-Spiegel (Addgene plasmid # 239775 ; http://n2t.net/addgene:239775 ; RRID:Addgene_239775)
